Addgene plasmid #35689: pCMV-eGFP-NMHC-IIAΔtailpiece
Depositing lab: Tom Egelhoff. Depositing organization: Cleveland Clinic Foundation. Publication: Multiple regulatory steps control mammalian nonmuscle myosin II assembly in live cells. Breckenridge MT, Dulyaninova NG, Egelhoff TT. Mol Biol Cell. 2009 Jan;20(1):338-47. Epub 2008 Oct 29. 10.1091/mbc.e08-04-0372 PubMed 18971378.
Backbone
  Vector backbone: pEGFP
  Backbone manufacturer: Clontech
  Vector type: Mammalian Expression
  Selectable markers: Neomycin (select with G418)
Growth in bacteria
  Bacterial resistance: Kanamycin, 50 μg/mL
  Growth temperature: 37°C
  Growth strain: DH5alpha
  Copy number: High Copy
Gene/Insert
  Gene/Insert name: MHC IIA (alt names: myosin-IIA heavy chain; NMHC IIA)
  Species: H. sapiens (human)
  Mutation: Added stop codon after codon 1928, eliminating the last 33 amino acids (corresponding to the non-helical tailpiece)
  Entrez Gene: MYH9 (a.k.a. BDPLT6, DFNA17, EPSTS, FTNS, MATINS, MHA, NMHC-II-A, NMMHC-IIA, NMMHCA)
  Promoter: CMV
  Tag / fusion protein: EGFP (N terminal on insert)
  Cloning method: Restriction Enzyme; 5′ cloning site NheI (not destroyed); 3′ cloning site EcoRI (not destroyed)
  Sequencing primers: 5′ CMV fwd
Terms and licenses: Academic/Nonprofit Terms; Industry Terms: Not Available to Industry
How to cite: pCMV-eGFP-NMHC-IIAΔtailpiece was a gift from Tom Egelhoff (Addgene plasmid # 35689 ; http://n2t.net/addgene:35689 ; RRID:Addgene_35689)
