[The description below was written by a language model from this plasmid's Addgene catalogue record and the feature table of its GenBank file.]
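Description:
pCMV-eGFP-NMHC-IIAΔtailpiece is a mammalian expression plasmid built on the Clontech pEGFP backbone. It is maintained as a high-copy plasmid in E. coli under kanamycin selection, and it carries a neomycin resistance marker that allows G418 selection of transfected mammalian cells. The CMV promoter drives strong constitutive expression of the payload, a fusion of EGFP to the N terminus of the human nonmuscle myosin IIA heavy chain (the product of MYH9). The insert was placed between NheI and EcoRI sites, both of which remain intact.

The defining feature of this construct is a truncation. A stop codon introduced after codon 1928 removes the last 33 amino acids of the heavy chain, which correspond to the non-helical tailpiece at the end of the coiled-coil rod. The rest of the protein is otherwise as in the parental sequence, as far as the record indicates. The EGFP tag lets the localisation and behaviour of the truncated myosin be followed by fluorescence in living cells. The associated publication concerns regulatory steps that control nonmuscle myosin II assembly in live cells, so the plasmid evidently serves to test what the tailpiece contributes to that assembly, presumably by comparison with full-length or other mutant versions.

The sequence record held for this plasmid is only a 689 bp partial read. It annotates nothing beyond an SV40 polyadenylation signal and two primer-binding sites within it, consistent with the transcription terminator region downstream of the insert. The promoter, EGFP, myosin coding sequence, replication origin and resistance cassette are not annotated there and are known only from the catalogue fields.
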