LOCUS       Exported 689 bp ds-DNA linear SYN 11-JUN-2021
DEFINITION  synthetic linear DNA
ACCESSION   .
VERSION     .
KEYWORDS    pCMV-eGFP-NMHC-IIA-Delta-tailpiece
SOURCE      synthetic DNA construct
  ORGANISM  synthetic DNA construct
REFERENCE   1 (bases 1 to 689)
  AUTHORS   Breckenridge MT, Dulyaninova NG, Egelhoff TT
  TITLE     Multiple regulatory steps control mammalian nonmuscle myosin II
            assembly in live cells.
  JOURNAL   Mol Biol Cell. 2009 Jan;20(1):338-47. Epub 2008 Oct 29.
  PUBMED    18971378
REFERENCE   2 (bases 1 to 689)
  AUTHORS   .
  TITLE     Direct Submission
  JOURNAL   Exported Jun 11, 2021 from SnapGene Server 1.1.58
            http://www.snapgene.com
FEATURES             Location/Qualifiers
     source          1..689
                     /organism="synthetic DNA construct"
                     /mol_type="other DNA"
     polyA_signal    318..439
                     /label=SV40 poly(A) signal
                     /note="SV40 polyadenylation signal"
     primer_bind     complement(355..374)
                     /label=SV40pA-R
                     /note="SV40 polyA, reverse primer"
     primer_bind     409..428
                     /label=EBV-rev
                     /note="SV40 polyA terminator, reverse primer"
ORIGIN
        1 agcggcagct ggaggaggcc gaagaggagg cccagcgggc caacgcctcc cgccggaaac
       61 tgcagcggga gctggaggac gccactgaga cggccgatgc catgaaccgc gaagtcagct
      121 ccctaaagaa caagctcagg cgcggggacc tgccgtaaga attcgtcgac tctaatcact
      181 agtgcggccg atccaccgga tctagataac tgatcataat cagccatacc acatttgtag
      241 aggttttact tgctttaaaa aacctcccac acctccccct gaacctgaaa cataaaatga
      301 atgcaattgt tgttgttaac ttgtttattg cagcttataa tggttacaaa taaagcaata
      361 gcatcacaaa tttcacaaat aaagcatttt tttcactgca ttctagttgt ggtttgtcca
      421 aactcatcaa tgtatcttaa cgcgtaaatt gtaagcgtta atattttgtt aaaattcgcg
      481 ttaaattttt gttaaatcag ctcatttttt aaccaatagg ccgaaatcgg caaaatccct
      541 tataaatcaa aagaatagac cgagataggg ttgagtgttg ttccagtttg gaacangagt
      601 ccactattaa agaacgtgga ctccaacgtc aaagggcgaa aaaccgtcta tcagggcgat
      661 ggcccactac gtgaaccatc accctaatc
//
