>Addgene plasmid #35689 | pCMV-eGFP-NMHC-IIAΔtailpiece | addgene partial sequence | sequence record 45062 | EGFP-C 5'-CATGGTCCTGCTGGAGTTCGTG-3'
TCAGATCTCGAGCTCAAGCTTATGGCACAGCAAGCTGCCGATAAGTATCTCTATGTGGATAAAAACTTCA
TCAACAATCCGCTGGCCCAGGCCGACTGGGCTGCCAAGAAGCTGGTATGGGTGCCTTCCGACAAGAGTGG
CTTTGAGCCAGCCAGCCTCAAGGAGGAGGTGGGCGAAGAGGCCATCGTGGAGCTGGTGGAGAATGGGAAG
AAGGTGAAGGTGAACAAGGATGACATCCAGAAGATGAACCCGCCCAAGTTCTCCAAGGTGGAGGACATGG
CAGAGCTCACGTGCCTCAACGAAGCCTCGGTGCTGCACAACCTCAAGGAGCGTTACTACTCAGGGCTCAT
CTACACCTATTCAGGCCTGTTCTGTGTGGTCATCAATCCTTACAAGAACCTGCCCATCTACTCTGAAGAG
ATTGTGGAAATGTACAAGGGCAAGAAGAGGCACGAGATGCCCCCTCACATCTATGCCATCACAGACACCG
CCTACAGGAGTATGATGCAAGACCGAGAAGATCAATCCATCTTGTGCACTGGTGAATCTGGAGCTGGCAA
GACGGAGAACACCAAGAAGGTCATCCAGTATCTGGCGTACGTGGCGTCCTCGCACAAGAGCAAGAAGGAC
CAGGGCGAGCTGGAGCGGCAGCTGCTGCAGGCCAACCCCATCCTGGAGGCCTTCGGGAACGCCAAGACCG
TGAAGAATGACAACTCCTCCCGCTTCGGCAAATTCATTCGCATCAACTTTGATGTCAATGGCTACATTGT
TGGAGCCAACATTGAGACTTATCTTTTGGAGAAATCTCGTGCTATCCGCC
