>Addgene plasmid #35689 | pCMV-eGFP-NMHC-IIAΔtailpiece | addgene partial sequence | sequence record 45064 | GFPGenotRW 5'-AGTCGATGCCCTTCAGCTCGAT-3'
TCGGCGCGGGTCTTGTAGTTGCCGTCGTCCTTGAAGAAGATGGTGCGCTCCTGGACGTAGCCTTCGGGCA
TGGCGGACTTGAAGAAGTCGTGCTGCTTCATGTGGTCGGGGTAGCGGCTGAAGCACTGCACGCCGTAGGT
CAGGGTGGTCACGAGGGTGGGCCAGGGCACGGGCAGCTTGCCGGTGGTGCAGATGAACTTCAGGGTCAGC
TTGCCGTAGGTGGCATCGCCCTCGCCCTCGCCGGACACGCTGAACTTGTGGCCGTTTACGTCGCCGTCCA
GCTCGACCAGGATGGGCACCACCCCGGTGAACAGCTCCTCGCCCTTGCTCACCATGGTGGCGACCGGTAG
CGCTAGCGGATCTGACGGTTCACTAAACCAGCTCTGCTTATATAGACCTCCCACCGTACACGCCTACCGC
CCATTTGCGTCAATGGGGCGGAGTTGTTACGACATTTTGGAAAGTCCCGTTGATTTTGGTGCCAAAACAA
ACTCCCATTGACGTCAATGGGGTGGAGACTTGGAAATCCCCGTGAGTCAAACCGCTATCCACGCCCATTG
ATGTACTGCCAAAACCGCATCACCATGGTAATAGCGATGACTAATACGTAGATGTACTGCCAAGTAGGAA
AGTCCCATAAGGTCATGTACTGGGCATAATGCCAGGCGGGCCATTTACCGTCATTGACGTCAATAGGGGG
CGTACTTGGCATATGATACACTTGATGTACTGCCAAGTGGGCAGTTTACCGTAAATACTCCACCCATTGA
CGTCAATGGAAAGTCCCTATTGGCGTTACTATGGGAACATACGTCATTATTGACGTCAAT
